Addgene plasmid #241177: linker-P2A-mNeongreen-ORF2
Purpose: Middle entry vector for mini-Golden subcloning platform; mNeongreen
Depositing lab: Junsu Kang. Depositing organization: University of Wisconsin, Madison. Publication: Advancing knock-in approaches for robust genome editing in zebrafish. Rodriguez-Parks A, Beezley EG, Manna S, Silaban I, Almutawa SI, Cao S, Ahmed H, Guyer M, Baker S, Richards MP, Kang J. Biol Open. 2026 Feb 2:bio.062472. doi: 10.1242/bio.062472. PubMed 41630603.
Backbone
  Vector backbone: pU6a:sgRNA#29
  Vector type: Mini-Golden
Growth in bacteria
  Bacterial resistance: Spectinomycin, 50 μg/mL
  Growth temperature: 37°C
  Growth strain: DH5alpha
  Copy number: Unknown
Gene/Insert
  Gene/Insert name: mNeongreen
  Species: Synthetic
  Mutation: TCGC linker
  Cloning method: Restriction Enzyme; 5′ cloning site Unknown (unknown if destroyed); 3′ cloning site Unknown (unknown if destroyed)
Terms and licenses: Academic/Nonprofit Terms; Industry Terms: Not Available to Industry
How to cite: linker-P2A-mNeongreen-ORF2 was a gift from Junsu Kang (Addgene plasmid # 241177 ; http://n2t.net/addgene:241177 ; RRID:Addgene_241177)
