[The description below was written by a language model from this plasmid's Addgene catalogue record and pLannotate feature annotations shown in this document.]
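Description:
linker-P2A-mNeongreen-ORF2 is a small (about 3.5 kb) bacterial cloning plasmid that serves as a middle entry vector in the mini-Golden subcloning platform, a modular assembly system developed in the context of knock-in genome editing in zebrafish. It is built on the pU6a:sgRNA#29 backbone and is propagated in E. coli through a high-copy ColE1/pUC-type origin. Selection is with spectinomycin, conferred by the aadA (SmR) aminoglycoside adenylyltransferase gene. Upstream of that gene lie a fragment of the class 1 integron Pc promoter and a short remnant of a gentamicin resistance gene. rrnB T1 and T2 terminators, together with small lacZα and lacI fragments, are backbone remnants rather than functional units.

The payload is the coding sequence for mNeonGreen, a bright monomeric yellow-green fluorescent protein. According to the name, it is preceded by a linker and a P2A self-cleaving peptide, although neither is annotated as a separate feature in the table. The record lists a "TCGC linker" as the modification, and the "ORF2" suffix probably denotes one of several reading-frame variants, though the record does not define it. A P2A element placed ahead of a reporter lets it be fused in frame to an upstream coding sequence while being released as a separate protein during translation. No promoter driving mNeonGreen is annotated, which is consistent with an entry module meant to be combined with other parts. The table also shows an SV40 poly(A) signal and a T7 promoter fragment just downstream of the reporter, both called on the opposite strand. The cloning sites used are not recorded. The module is intended for assembly into mNeonGreen reporter constructs, presumably knock-in donors.
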