Features (pLannotate 1.2.2; 11 found; start..end, strand, type, name):
     41..84      +  terminator     rrnB T1 terminator: Escherichia coli rrnB; transcription terminator T1 from the E. coli rrnB gene
    131..167     -  CDS            lacZα (fragment): LacZα fragment of β-galactosidase; lacZ fragment
    261..968     +  CDS            mNeonGreen: bright monomeric yellow-green fluorescent protein derived from LanYFP (Shaner et al., 2013)
    976..993     -  promoter       T7 promoter (fragment): promoter for bacteriophage T7 RNA polymerase
    998..1132    -  polyA_signal   SV40 poly(A) signal: SV40 polyadenylation signal
   1307..1330    +  promoter       Pc promoter (fragment): intI1 (promoter lies within the coding sequence); class 1 integron promoter
   1506..1562    +  CDS            GmR (fragment): gentamycin acetyltransferase; aacC1; confers resistance to gentamycin
   1569..2360    +  CDS            SmR: aminoglycoside adenylyltransferase (Murphy, 1985); aadA; confers resistance to spectinomycin and streptomycin
   2453..3041    +  rep_origin     ori: high-copy-number ColE1/pMB1/pBR322/pUC origin of replication
   3224..3316    +  CDS            lacI (fragment): lac repressor; lacI; The lac repressor binds to the lac operator to inhibit transcription in E. coli. This inhibition can be relieved by adding lactose or isopropyl-β-D-thiogalactopyranoside (IPTG).
   3371..3398    -  terminator     rrnB T2 terminator: transcription terminator T2 from the E. coli rrnB gene
>Addgene plasmid #241177 | linker-P2A-mNeongreen-ORF2 | addgene full sequence | sequence record 482016 | Addgene NGS Result
ATTTGTCCTACTCAGGAGAGCGTTCACCGACAAACAACAGATAAAACGAAAGGCCCAGTCTTCCGACTGA
GCCTTTCGTTTTATTTGATGCCTGGCAGTTCCCTACTCTCGCGTTAACGCTAGCATGGATGTTTTCCCAG
TCACGACGTTGTAAAACGACGGCCAGTCTTAAGCTCGGGCCCGGTCTCTTCGCCGGCTCTGGGGCTACAA
ACTTCTCTCTGCTGAAACAAGCTGGCGACGTGGAGGAGAACCCTGGACCTGTGAGCAAGGGCGAGGAGGA
TAACATGGCCTCTCTCCCAGCGACACATGAGTTACACATCTTTGGCTCCATCAACGGTGTGGACTTTGAC
ATGGTGGGTCAGGGCACCGGCAATCCAAATGATGGTTATGAGGAGTTAAACCTGAAGTCCACCAAGGGTG
ACCTCCAGTTCTCCCCCTGGATTCTGGTCCCTCATATCGGGTATGGCTTCCATCAGTACCTGCCCTACCC
TGACGGGATGTCGCCTTTCCAGGCCGCCATGGTAGATGGCTCCGGCTACCAAGTCCATCGCACAATGCAG
TTTGAAGATGGTGCCTCCCTTACTGTTAACTACCGCTACACCTACGAGGGAAGCCACATCAAAGGAGAGG
CCCAGGTGAAGGGGACTGGTTTCCCTGCTGACGGTCCTGTGATGACCAACTCGCTGACCGCTGCGGACTG
GTGCAGGTCGAAGAAGACTTACCCCAACGACAAAACCATCATCAGTACCTTTAAGTGGAGTTACACCACT
GGAAATGGCAAGCGCTACCGGAGCACTGCGCGGACCACCTACACCTTTGCCAAGCCAATGGCGGCTAACT
ATCTGAAGAACCAGCCGATGTACGTGTTCCGTAAGACGGAGCTCAAGCACTCCAAGACCGAGCTCAACTT
CAAGGAGTGGCAAAAGGCCTTTACCGATGTGATGGGCATGGACGAGCTGTACAAGTAAGCTAGAACTATA
GTGAGTCGTATTACGTAGATCCAGACATGATAAGATACATTGATGAGTTTGGACAAACCACAACTAGAAT
GCAGTGAAAAAAATGCTTTATTTGTGAAATTTGTGATGCTATTGCTTTATTTGTAACCATTATAAGCTGC
AATAAACAAGTTAACAACAACAATTGCATTCATTTTATGTTTCAGGTTCAGGGGGAGGTGTGGGAGGTTT
TTTAATTCCTCAAGAGACCTCTAGACCAGCCAGGACAGAAATGCCTCGACTTCGCTGCTACCCAAGGTTG
CCGGGTGACGCACACCGTGGAAACGGATGAAGGCACGAACCCAGTGGACATAAGCCTGTTCGGTTCGTAA
GCTGTAATGCAAGTAGCGTATGCGCTCACGCAACTGGTCCAGAACCTTGACCGAACGCAGCGGTGGTAAC
GGCGCAGTGGCGGTTTTCATGGCTTGTTATGACTGTTTTTTTGGGGTACAGTCTATGCCTCGGGCATCCA
AGCAGCAAGCGCGTTACGCCGTGGGTCGATGTTTGATGTTATGGAGCAGCAACGATGTTACGCAGCAGGG
CAGTCGCCCTAAAACAAAGTTAAACATTATGAGGGAAGCGGTGATCGCCGAAGTATCGACTCAACTATCA
GAGGTAGTTGGCGTCATCGAGCGCCATCTCGAACCGACGTTGCTGGCCGTACATTTGTACGGCTCCGCAG
TGGATGGCGGCCTGAAGCCACACAGTGATATTGATTTGCTGGTTACGGTGACCGTAAGGCTTGATGAAAC
AACGCGGCGAGCTTTGATCAACGACCTTTTGGAAACTTCGGCTTCCCCTGGAGAGAGCGAGATTCTCCGC
GCTGTAGAAGTCACCATTGTTGTGCACGACGACATCATTCCGTGGCGTTATCCAGCTAAGCGCGAACTGC
AATTTGGAGAATGGCAGCGCAATGACATTCTTGCAGGTATCTTCGAGCCAGCCACGATCGACATTGATCT
GGCTATCTTGCTGACAAAAGCAAGAGAACATAGCGTTGCCTTGGTAGGTCCAGCGGCGGAGGAACTCTTT
GATCCGGTTCCTGAACAGGATCTATTTGAGGCGCTAAATGAAACCTTAACGCTATGGAACTCGCCGCCCG
ACTGGGCTGGCGATGAGCGAAATGTAGTGCTTACGTTGTCCCGCATTTGGTACAGCGCAGTAACCGGCAA
AATCGCGCCGAAGGATGTCGCTGCCGACTGGGCAATGGAGCGCCTGCCGGCCCAGTATCAGCCCGTCATA
CTTGAAGCTAGACAGGCTTATCTTGGACAAGAAGAAGATCGCTTGGCCTCGCGCGCAGATCAGTTGGAAG
AATTTGTCCACTACGTGAAAGGCGAGATCACCAAGGTAGTCGGCAAATAACCCTCGAGCCACCCATGACC
AAAATCCCTTAACGTGAGTTACGCGTCGTTCCACTGAGCGTCAGACCCCGTAGAAAAGATCAAAGGATCT
TCTTGAGATCCTTTTTTTCTGCGCGTAATCTGCTGCTTGCAAACAAAAAAACCACCGCTACCAGCGGTGG
TTTGTTTGCCGGATCAAGAGCTACCAACTCTTTTTCCGAAGGTAACTGGCTTCAGCAGAGCGCAGATACC
AAATACTGTTCTTCTAGTGTAGCCGTAGTTAGGCCACCACTTCAAGAACTCTGTAGCACCGCCTACATAC
CTCGCTCTGCTAATCCTGTTACCAGTGGCTGCTGCCAGTGGCGATAAGTCGTGTCTTACCGGGTTGGACT
CAAGACGATAGTTACCGGATAAGGCGCAGCGGTCGGGCTGAACGGGGGGTTCGTGCACACAGCCCAGCTT
GGAGCGAACGACCTACACCGAACTGAGATACCTACAGCGTGAGCTATGAGAAAGCGCCACGCTTCCCGAA
GGGAGAAAGGCGGACAGGTATCCGGTAAGCGGCAGGGTCGGAACAGGAGAGCGCACGAGGGAGCTTCCAG
GGGGAAACGCCTGGTATCTTTATAGTCCTGTCGGGTTTCGCCACCTCTGACTTGAGCGTCGATTTTTGTG
ATGCTCGTCAGGGGGGCGGAGCCTATGGAAAAACGCCAGCAACGCGGCCTTTTTACGGTTCCTGGCCTTT
TGCTGGCCTTTTGCTCACATGTTCTTTCCTGCGTTATCCCCTGATTCTGTGGATAACCGTATTACCGCCT
TTGAGTGAGCTGATACCGCTCGCCGCAGCCGAACGACCGAGCGCAGCGAGTCAGTGAGCGAGGAAGCGGA
AGAGCGCCCAATACGCAAACCGCCTCTCCCCGCGCGTTGGCCGATTCATTAATGCAGCTGGCACGACAGG
TTTCCCGACTGGAAAGCGGGCAGTGAGCGCAACGCAATTAATACGCGTACCGCTAGCCAGGAAGAGTTTG
TAGAAACGCAAAAAGGCCATCCGTCAGGATGGCCTTCTGCTTAGTTTGATGCCTGGCAGTTTATGGCGGG
CGTCCTGCCCGCCACCCTCCGGGCCGTTGCTTCACAACGTTCAAATCCGCTCCCGGCGG
